>Addgene plasmid #165864 | pR6Kg-Omega1 | addgene full sequence | sequence record 335014 | Addgene NGS Result
GTGATCATGTTTGACAGCTTATCATCGAATTTCTGCCATTCATCCGCTTATTATCACTTATTCAGGCGTA
GCAACCAGGCGTTTAAGGGCACCAATAACTGCCTTAAAAAAATTACGCCCCGCCCTGCCACTCGTCGCAA
TACTGTTGTAATTCATTAAGCATTCTGCCGACATGGAAGCCATCACAAACGGCATGATGAACCTGAATCG
CCAGCGGCATCAGCACCTTGTCGCCTTGCGTATAGTATTTGCCCATCGTGAAAACGGGGGCGAAGAAGTT
GTCCATATTGGCCACGTTTAAATCAAAACTGGTGAAACTCACCCAGGGATTGGCTGACACGAAAAACATA
TTCTCAATAAACCCTTTAGGGAAATAGGCCAGGTTTTCACCGTAACACGCCACATCTTGCGAATATATGT
GTAGAAACTGCCGGAAATCGTCGTGGTATTCACTCCAGAGGCTTGAAAACGTTTCAGTTTGCTCATGGAA
AACGGTGTAACAAGGGTGAACACTATCCCATATCACCAGCTCACCGTCTTTCATTGCCATACGAAATTCC
GGATGAGCATTCATCAGGCGGGCAAGAATGTGAATAAAGGCCGGATAAAACTTGTGCTTATTTTTCTTTA
CGGTCTTTAAAAAGGCCGTAATATCCAGTTGAACGGTCTGGTTATAGGTACATTGAGCAACTGACTGAAA
TGCCTCAAAATGTTCTTTACGATGCCATTGGGATATATCAACGGTGGTATATCCAGTGATTTTTTTCTCC
ATTTTAGCTTCCTTAGCTCCTGAAAATCTCGATAACTCAAAAAATACGCCCGGTAGTGATCTTATTTCAT
TATGGTGAAAGTTGGAACCTCTTACGTGCCGATCATAACATTGTAGAAACGCAAAAAGGCCATCCGTCAG
GATGGCCTTCTGCTTAATTTGATGCCTGGCAGTTTATGGCGGGCGTCCTGCCCGCCACCCTTTCAGCCAA
AAAACTTAAGACCGCCGGTCTTGTCCACTACCTTGCAGTAATGCGGTGGACAGGATCGGCGGTTTTCTTT
TCTCTTCTCAATGTAAAACGACGGCCAGTGAATTGTAATACGACTCACTATAGGGTTCGGATCCGGTCTC
AGGAGAGAGACGCCTGTTGACAATTAATCATCGGCATAGTATATCGGCATAGTATAATACGACAAGGTGA
GGAACTAAACCCAGGAGGCAGAGATCATGACCATGATTACGCCAAGCTATCTGGGCGATACTATCGAATA
CTCTAGCTTGCATGCGTGCAGGTCGACTCTAGAAGATCCCCGGGTACCGAGCTCTAATTCGCCGTACAGC
GAGTCTTACTACAATTCTCTGGCGGTGGTCTTGCAACGTCGTGACTGGGAAAACCCTGGCGTTACCCAAC
TTAATCGCCTTGCAGCACATCCCCCTTTCGCCAGCTGGCGTAATAGCGAAGAGGCCCGCACCGATCGCCC
TTCCCAACAGTTGCGCAGCCTGAATGGCGAATGACGCCTGATGCGGTATTTTCTCCTTACGTTACTGTGC
GGTATTTCACACGTGCACCTCAGTACAATCTGCTCTGATGCCGCATAGCGTCTCTCGCTGTCATGAGACC
GGATCCTGACTTGTATTCCGCGGTTCTATAGTGTCACCTAAATAGCTTGGCGTAATTTAGGTCATAGCTG
TTTCCTGTCGGACCAAAACGAAAAAAGGCCCCCCTTTCGGGAGGCCTCTTTTCTGGAATTTGGTACCGAG
CAGGCATCAAATAAAACGAAAGGCTCAGTCGAAAGACTGGGCCTTTCGTTTTATCTGTTGTTTGTCGGTT
GAACGCTCTCTGACGTACCGCGGCCGCGTAGAGGATCTGTTGATCAGCAGTTCAACCTGTTGATAGTACG
TACTAAGCTCTCATGTTTCACGTACTAAGCTCTCATGTTTAACGTACTAAGCTCTCATGTTTAACGAACT
AAACCCTCATGGCTAACGTACTAAGCTCTCATGGCTAACGTACTAAGCTCTCATGTTTCACGTACTAAGC
TCTCATGTTTGAACAATAAAATTAATATAAATCAGCAACTTAAATAGCCTCTAAGGTTTTAAGTTTTATA
AGAAAAAAAAGAATATATAAGGCTTTTAAAGCTTTTAAGGTTTAACGGTTGTGGACAACAAGCCAGGGAT
GTAACGCACTGAGAAGCCCTTAGAGCCTCTCAAAGCAATTTTGAGTGACACAGGAACACTTAACGGCTGA
CAT
Features (pLannotate 1.2.2; 11 found; start..end, strand, type, name):
     11..28      +  promoter       tet promoter (fragment): E. coli promoter for tetracycline efflux protein gene
    116..772     -  CDS            cat: CAT_ECOLX - Experimental evidence at protein level: Swiss-Prot protein existence level 1. This enzyme is an effector of chloramphenicol resistance in bacteria. From Escherichia coli. This protein is used as a marker in many commonly used cloning vectors, such as pACYC184.
    773..875     -  promoter       cat promoter: promoter of the E. coli cat gene encoding chloramphenicol acetyltransferase
    894..921     -  terminator     rrnB T2 terminator: transcription terminator T2 from the E. coli rrnB gene
   1062..1083    -  CDS            lacZα (fragment): LacZα fragment of β-galactosidase; lacZ fragment
   1086..1104    +  promoter       T7 promoter: promoter for bacteriophage T7 RNA polymerase
   1136..1183    +  promoter       EM7 promoter: synthetic bacterial promoter&nbsp
   1364..1501    +  CDS            lacZα (fragment): LacZα fragment of β-galactosidase; lacZ fragment
   1635..1653    -  promoter       SP6 promoter: promoter for bacteriophage SP6 RNA polymerase
   1758..1804    +  terminator     rrnB T1 terminator: transcription terminator T1 from the E. coli rrnB gene
   1886..2242    +  rep_origin     R6K γ ori: γ replication origin from E. coli plasmid R6K; requires the R6K initiator protein pi for replication
