[The description below was written by a language model from this plasmid's Addgene catalogue record and pLannotate feature annotations shown in this document.]
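Description:
pR6Kg-Omega1 is an empty synthetic-biology cloning backbone: an Omega-level destination vector for the GoldenBraid (GB) modular assembly system, built on the small pR6Kg backbone. Its sequenced record is about 2.2 kb. Replication depends entirely on the R6K γ origin, a conditional origin that fires only when the R6K initiator protein π is supplied in trans from a host pir gene. The plasmid therefore has to be maintained in a pir-expressing E. coli strain such as EC100D pir or the pir116 variant (DH10B derivatives), and it is listed as high copy in the pir116 host. It will not persist in ordinary cloning strains, a property that can be exploited to eliminate vector carry-over. Selection is by chloramphenicol, provided by the cat (chloramphenicol acetyltransferase) gene under its native promoter.

No insert is present. The cloning region lies between the rrnB T2 and T1 transcription terminators, which insulate it from read-through to and from the backbone. Within it, the annotation shows an EM7 synthetic bacterial promoter upstream of lacZα fragments, flanked by T7 and SP6 phage promoters. This arrangement is consistent with a lacZα drop-out cassette that would be replaced during assembly and allow blue/white screening, although the record does not say so explicitly and does not annotate the type IIS restriction sites used for assembly. A short tet promoter fragment is also detected and is probably a backbone remnant. In the GoldenBraid scheme, Omega-level vectors receive and combine transcriptional units assembled at the alpha level, so multigene constructs can be built iteratively. The associated publication concerns drug-based selection and counterselection for genetic manipulation in Drosophila.
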