Addgene plasmid #165864: pR6Kg-Omega1
Purpose: (Empty Backbone) Omega level R6K_ origin GB Cloning vector, Conditionally replicative ori, requires pir gene expression requires pir gene expression requires EC100D or EC100D116 bacterial strain (DH10B derived)
Depositing lab: Koen Venken. Depositing organization: Baylor College of Medicine. Publication: Multiplexed drug-based selection and counterselection genetic manipulations in Drosophila. Matinyan N, Karkhanis MS, Gonzalez Y, Jain A, Saltzman A, Malovannaya A, Sarrion-Perdigones A, Dierick HA, Venken KJT. Cell Rep. 2021 Sep 14;36(11):109700. doi: 10.1016/j.celrep.2021.109700. PubMed 34525356.
Backbone
  Vector backbone: pR6Kg
  Backbone size (bp): 1765
  Vector type: Synthetic Biology
Growth in bacteria
  Bacterial resistance: Chloramphenicol, 25 μg/mL
  Growth temperature: 37°C
  Growth strain: EC100Dpir116
  Copy number: High Copy
Gene/Insert
  Gene/Insert name: None
Terms and licenses: Academic/Nonprofit Terms; Industry Terms: Not Available to Industry
Depositor comments: Omega1
How to cite: pR6Kg-Omega1 was a gift from Koen Venken (Addgene plasmid # 165864 ; http://n2t.net/addgene:165864 ; RRID:Addgene_165864)
